Addgene plasmid #237246: p0AmpAB-PXdHP9
Purpose: Carries the X. dendrorhous HP9 promoter
Depositing lab: Eric Young. Depositing organization: Worcester Polytechnic Institute. Publication: Omics-driven onboarding of the carotenoid producing red yeast Xanthophyllomyces dendrorhous CBS 6938. Tobin EE, Collins JH, Marsan CB, Nadeau GT, Mori K, Lipzen A, Mondo S, Grigoriev IV, Young EM. Appl Microbiol Biotechnol. 2024 Dec 28;108(1):547. doi: 10.1007/s00253-024-13379-w. PubMed 39731599.
Backbone
  Vector backbone: p0AmpAB
  Vector type: Synthetic Biology
Growth in bacteria
  Bacterial resistance: Ampicillin, 100 μg/mL
  Growth temperature: 37°C
  Growth strain: DH5alpha
  Copy number: High Copy
Gene/Insert
  Gene/Insert name: PXdHP9
  Species: Xanthophyllomyces dendrorhous
  Cloning method: Golden Gate
Terms and licenses: Academic/Nonprofit Terms; Industry Terms: Not Available to Industry
How to cite: p0AmpAB-PXdHP9 was a gift from Eric Young (Addgene plasmid # 237246 ; http://n2t.net/addgene:237246 ; RRID:Addgene_237246)
