[The description below was written by a language model from this plasmid's Addgene catalogue record and pLannotate feature annotations shown in this document.]
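Description:
p0AmpAB-PXdHP9 is a small (about 2.8 kb) synthetic-biology part plasmid that stores a single regulatory element, the HP9 promoter of the carotenoid-producing red yeast Xanthophyllomyces dendrorhous, in the p0AmpAB backbone. It is maintained in E. coli only. The annotated features are a high-copy ColE1/pUC-type origin of replication and a β-lactamase gene (AmpR) with its native bla promoter, which provides ampicillin selection. No yeast origin, yeast selection marker, coding sequence, reporter or terminator is annotated, consistent with a minimal storage vector rather than an expression construct.

The insert, PXdHP9, was introduced by Golden Gate cloning. The backbone name and cloning method suggest a basic-level part vector within a hierarchical assembly scheme, from which the promoter could be released with Type IIS enzymes and joined to coding sequences and terminators. However, the record does not state the restriction sites, overhangs or assembly standard. The automated annotation does not label the promoter itself. It presumably lies in the unannotated stretch of roughly several hundred bases outside the origin and resistance cassette. Very short matches to rop and the pBR322 bom region (about 36 nt each) are also called in this general area. They are fragments that cannot encode functional elements and may be backbone remnants or chance similarity.

The record gives no information on what gene HP9 normally drives, or on the promoter's strength or regulation. The plasmid's stated purpose is simply to carry this native promoter, making it available as a building block for designing expression cassettes in X. dendrorhous.
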