Features (pLannotate 1.2.2; 5 found; start..end, strand, type, name):
    138..726     -  rep_origin     ori: high-copy-number ColE1/pMB1/pBR322/pUC origin of replication
    897..1757    -  CDS            AmpR: β-lactamase; bla; confers resistance to ampicillin, carbenicillin, and related antibiotics
   1758..1862    -  promoter       AmpR promoter: bla
   1957..1992    +  CDS            rop (fragment): Rop protein, which maintains plasmids at low copy number; rop
   2094..2130    +  misc_feature   bom (fragment): basis of mobility region from pBR322
>Addgene plasmid #237246 | p0AmpAB-PXdHP9 | addgene full sequence | sequence record 472723 | Addgene NGS Result
AGAGACCGAGCGGTATCAGCTCACTCAAAGGCGGTAATACGGTTATCCACAGAATCAGGGGATAACGCAG
GAAAGAACATGTGAGCAAAAGGCCAGCAAAAGGCCAGGAACCGTAAAAAGGCCGCGTTGCTGGCGTTTTT
CCATAGGCTCCGCCCCCCTGACGAGCATCACAAAAATCGACGCTCAAGTCAGAGGTGGCGAAACCCGACA
GGACTATAAAGATACCAGGCGTTTCCCCCTGGAAGCTCCCTCGTGCGCTCTCCTGTTCCGACCCTGCCGC
TTACCGGATACCTGTCCGCCTTTCTCCCTTCGGGAAGCGTGGCGCTTTCTCATAGCTCACGCTGTAGGTA
TCTCAGTTCGGTGTAGGTCGTTCGCTCCAAGCTGGGCTGTGTGCACGAACCCCCCGTTCAGCCCGACCGC
TGCGCCTTATCCGGTAACTATCGTCTTGAGCCCAACCCGGTAAGACACGACTTATCGCCACTGGCAGCAG
CCACTGGTAACAGGATTAGCAGAGCGAGGTATGTAGGCGGTGCTACAGAGTTCTTGAAGTGGTGGCCTAA
CTACGGCTACACTAGAAGAACAGTATTTGGTATCTGCGCTCTGCTGAAGCCAGTTACCTTCGGAAAAAGA
GTTGGTAGCTCTTGATCCGGCAAACAAACCACCGCTGGTAGCGGTGGTTTTTTTGTTTGCAAGCAGCAGA
TTACGCGCAGAAAAAAAGGATCTCAAGAAGATCCTTTGATCTTTTCTACGGGGTCTGACGCTCAGTGGAA
CGAAAACTCACGTTAAGGGATTTTGGTCATGAGATTATCAAAAAGGATCTTCACCTAGATCCTTTTAAAT
TAAAAATGAAGTTTTAAATCAATCTAAAGTATATATGAGTAAACTTGGTCTGACAGTTACCAATGCTTAA
TCAGTGAGGCACCTATCTCAGCGATCTGTCTATTTCGTTCATCCATAGTTGCCTGGCTCCCCGTCGTGTA
GATAACTACGATACGGGAGGGCTTACCATCTGGCCCCAGTGCTGCAATGATACCGCGAGAGCCACGCTCA
CCGGCTCCAGATTTATCAGCAATAAACCAGCCAGCCGGAAGGGCCGAGCGCAGAAGTGGTCCTGCAACTT
TATCCGCCTCCATCCAGTCTATTAATTGTTGCCGGGAAGCTAGAGTAAGTAGTTCGCCAGTTAATAGTTT
GCGCAACGTTGTTGCCATTGCTACAGGCATCGTGGTGTCACGCTCGTCGTTTGGTATGGCTTCATTCAGC
TCCGGTTCCCAACGATCAAGGCGAGTTACATGATCCCCCATGTTGTGCAAAAAAGCGGTTAGCTCCTTCG
GTCCTCCGATCGTTGTCAGAAGTAAGTTGGCCGCAGTGTTATCACTCATGGTTATGGCAGCACTGCATAA
TTCTCTTACTGTCATGCCATCCGTAAGATGCTTTTCTGTGACTGGTGAGTACTCAACCAAGTCATTCTGA
GAATAGTGTATGCGGCGACCGAGTTGCTCTTGCCCGGCGTCAATACGGGATAATACCGCGCCACATAGCA
GAACTTTAAAAGTGCTCATCATTGGAAAACGTTCTTCGGGGCGAAAACTCTCAAGGATCTTACCGCTGTT
GAGATCCAGTTCGATGTAACCCACTCGTGCACCCAACTGATCTTCAGCATCTTTTACTTTCACCAGCGTT
TCTGGGTGAGCAAAAACAGGAAGGCAAAATGCCGCAAAAAAGGGAATAAGGGCGACACGGAAATGTTGAA
TACTCATACTCTTCCTTTTTCAATATTATTGAAGCATTTATCAGGGTTATTGTCTCATGAGCGGATACAT
ATTTGAATGTATTTAGAAAAATAAACAAATAGGGGTTCCGCGCACATTTCCCCGAAAAGTGCCACCTGAC
GTCTAAGAAACCATTATTATCATGACATTAACCTATAAAAATAGGCGTATCACGAGGCCCTTTCGTCTCG
CGCGTTTCGGTGATGACGGTGAAAACCTCTGACACATGCAGCTCCCGGAGACGGTCACAGCTTGTCTGTA
AGCGGATGCCGGGAGCAGACAAGCCCGTCAGGGCGCGTCAGCGGGTGTTGGCGGGTGTCGGGGCTGGCTT
AACTATGCGGCATCAGAGCAGATTGTACTGGGTCTCAGTGCAGTGTAGTTTTAGAACACAAAAGGATCAA
AGTTTCGTTTCTCGCCGTTCAGGGTTAGAAACGTTTGGGTTTGTTTGATCCCCATCTTCAGTAAGAAAGA
ATGAACAAAAAATAGCCTCGGACCAAGTATTGTACAAGGAAGAAAGAAAACAAGAAATCATATGTCGTTG
TCATAGACACCATCGCAGTCACAGCCTTCACAGCACCACATCTGTAGGCTTGTGGTCTATCGGATGTACA
GCATCGCCTTTGACGCCTGTTACAACTCTGTCGTCGTTGGGATTGCTGTGATTGCCTTTGTTCTCTTTGC
TTGCCGTTCGTGACCTCGGATGGTTTGTTGACAAGCTTGCTCCCGAAAGAACCGGCTTTCGAATGTTCCA
TCGCCGTCGGCCACAGCAGCGGCTTACACAGCAACACACACCTTAAATCGGACTCCTTATTTATACATGT
TCAATTTTATATTTAGCATTTCGTCAGCGTCCCTTCTTTCACATGCGAGAATGGTATAAAATACCTCGAC
CGAACATGCTCCATATCGTTTCGATTCCTTCCTTCCCCCATCTCATTCGCTCTTTCAGCTTACTACCCAC
ATCTACTTCACTAACTCCTCACCCAACCTTCCAACAGACACATAAATCACAATCAATG
